Addgene plasmid #75590: EPHA1 gRNA (BRDN0001147142)
Purpose: 3rd generation lentiviral gRNA plasmid targeting human EPHA1
Depositing lab: John Doench & David Root. Depositing organization: Broad Institute. Publication: Optimized sgRNA design to maximize activity and minimize off-target effects of CRISPR-Cas9. Doench JG, Fusi N, Sullender M, Hegde M, Vaimberg EW, Donovan KF, Smith I, Tothova Z, Wilen C, Orchard R, Virgin HW, Listgarten J, Root DE. Nat Biotechnol. 2016 Jan 18. doi: 10.1038/nbt.3437. PubMed 26780180.
Backbone
  Vector backbone: lentiGuide-Puro
  Backbone manufacturer: Zhang Lab (Addgene plasmid # 52963)
  Vector type: Mammalian Expression, Lentiviral, CRISPR
  Selectable markers: Puromycin
Growth in bacteria
  Bacterial resistance: Ampicillin, 100 μg/mL
  Growth temperature: 37°C
  Growth strain: DH5alpha
  Copy number: High Copy
Gene/Insert
  Gene/Insert name: EPHA1 (alt names: EPHA1; NM_005232.4)
  gRNA/shRNA sequence: GGTCCGAAACTCATGATCAG
  Species: H. sapiens (human)
  Entrez Gene: EPHA1 (a.k.a. EPH, EPHT, EPHT1)
  Promoter: hU6
  Cloning method: Unknown
  Sequencing primers: 5′ U6-F; 3′ pS2-R
Terms and licenses: Academic/Nonprofit Terms; Industry Terms: Not Available to Industry
Depositor comments: The gRNA was designed to target the following Genbank reference sequence(s): NM_005232.4. Note that this plasmid does NOT contain Cas9. It should be used in conjunction with lentiCas9-Blast (Addgene #52962) or otherwise with cell lines already expressing Cas9. Browse the full kinome gRNA library at http://www.addgene.org/pooled-library/broadgpp-human-kinome/ or visit http://www.broadinstitute.org/rnai/public/ for detailed protocols and information.
How to cite: EPHA1 gRNA (BRDN0001147142) was a gift from John Doench & David Root (Addgene plasmid # 75590 ; http://n2t.net/addgene:75590 ; RRID:Addgene_75590)
