[The description below was written by a language model from this plasmid's Addgene catalogue record and pLannotate feature annotations shown in this document.]
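Description:
EPHA1 gRNA (BRDN0001147142) is a third-generation lentiviral CRISPR guide plasmid built on the lentiGuide-Puro backbone and designed to target the human EPHA1 gene, which encodes an Eph-family receptor tyrosine kinase. It belongs to a set of guides directed against the human kinome. In bacteria it is maintained at high copy through a ColE1/pUC-type origin and selected with ampicillin via the β-lactamase gene. The backbone also carries an f1 origin, an SV40 origin and poly(A) signal, and lac, T7 and T3 promoter elements that play no part in its intended function.

The lentiviral transfer cassette begins with an RSV promoter fused to a truncated HIV-1 5' LTR, which allows Tat-independent production of genomic RNA. This is followed by the Ψ packaging signal with an adjoining gag fragment and by the Rev response element for nuclear export of the unspliced transcript. A human U6 RNA polymerase III promoter drives the EPHA1-specific spacer fused to the Streptococcus pyogenes Cas9 guide RNA scaffold. A cPPT/CTS element, which aids nuclear import of the viral genome, comes next. Downstream, the EF-1α core promoter with its intron A expresses puromycin N-acetyltransferase for selection of transduced mammalian cells, and WPRE enhances transcript expression. The cassette ends in a self-inactivating ΔU3 3' LTR.

The plasmid does not encode Cas9. It is meant to be used together with a separate Cas9 lentiviral vector or in cells that already express Cas9, typically to knock out EPHA1 in human cells.
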