Features (pLannotate 1.2.2; 29 found; start..end, strand, type, name):
     14..80      +  CDS            small t antigen (fragment): SV40 (simian virus 40) small t antigen
    106..317     +  promoter       EF-1α core promoter: core promoter for human elongation factor EF-1α
    318..1256    +  intron         EF-1α intron A: intron upstream of the start codon of human EF-1α
   1278..1877    +  CDS            PuroR (fragment): puromycin N-acetyltransferase; pac from Streptomyces; confers resistance to puromycin
   1893..2481    +  misc_feature   WPRE: woodchuck hepatitis virus posttranscriptional regulatory element
   2532..2551    +  misc_feature   cPPT/CTS (fragment): central polypurine tract and central termination sequence of HIV-1
   2553..2786    +  LTR            3' LTR (ΔU3): self-inactivating 3' long terminal repeat (LTR) from HIV-1
   2864..2985    +  polyA_signal   SV40 poly(A) signal: SV40 polyadenylation signal
   3025..3160    +  rep_origin     SV40 ori: SV40 origin of replication
   3181..3199    -  promoter       T7 promoter: promoter for bacteriophage T7 RNA polymerase
   3207..3362    +  CDS            lacZα (fragment): LacZα fragment of β-galactosidase; lacZ fragment
   3367..3795    +  rep_origin     f1 ori (sequence partly withheld): f1 bacteriophage origin of replication; arrow indicates direction of (+) strand synthesis
   3848..3952    +  promoter       AmpR promoter: bla
   3953..4813    +  CDS            AmpR: β-lactamase; bla; confers resistance to ampicillin, carbenicillin, and related antibiotics
   4984..5572    +  rep_origin     ori: high-copy-number ColE1/pMB1/pBR322/pUC origin of replication
   5755..5847    +  CDS            lacI (fragment): lac repressor; lacI; The lac repressor binds to the lac operator to inhibit transcription in E. coli. This inhibition can be relieved by adding lactose or isopropyl-β-D-thiogalactopyranoside (IPTG).
   5860..5881    +  protein_bind   CAP binding site: CAP binding activates transcription in the presence of cAMP. E. coli catabolite activator protein
   5896..5926    +  promoter       lac promoter: promoter for the E. coli lac operon
   5934..5950    +  protein_bind   lac operator: The lac repressor binds to the lac operator to inhibit transcription in E. coli. This inhibition can be relieved by adding lactose or isopropyl-β-D-thiogalactopyranoside (IPTG). lac repressor encoded by lacI
   5995..6013    +  promoter       T3 promoter: promoter for bacteriophage T3 RNA polymerase
   6041..6267    +  promoter       RSV promoter: Rous sarcoma virus enhancer/promoter
   6268..6448    +  LTR            5' LTR (truncated): truncated 5' long terminal repeat (LTR) from HIV-1
   6495..6620    +  misc_feature   HIV-1 Ψ: packaging signal of human immunodeficiency virus type 1
   6604..6967    +  CDS            HIV-1 gag (fragment): gag protein from human immunodeficiency virus 1; gag
   7113..7346    +  misc_feature   RRE: The Rev response element (RRE) of HIV-1 allows for Rev-dependent mRNA export from the nucleus to the cytoplasm.
   7723..7749    +  CDS            Rev (fragment): human immunodeficiency virus 1 (HIV-1) Rev protein; rev; enhances nuclear export of unspliced and incompletely spliced viral mRNAs
   7753..7993    +  promoter       U6 promoter: RNA polymerase III promoter for human U6 snRNA
   8023..8098    +  misc_RNA       gRNA scaffold: guide RNA scaffold for the Streptococcus pyogenes CRISPR/Cas9 system
   8154..8271    +  misc_feature   cPPT/CTS: central polypurine tract and central termination sequence of HIV-1
>Addgene plasmid #75590 | EPHA1 gRNA (BRDN0001147142) | addgene full sequence | sequence record 184176 | Addgene Assembled Sequence
CCCGGGTGCAAAGATGGATAAAGTTTTAAACAGAGAGGAATCTTTGCAGCTAATGGACCTTCTAGGTCTT
GAAAGGAGTGGGAATTGGCTCCGGTGCCCGTCAGTGGGCAGAGCGCACATCGCCCACAGTCCCCGAGAAG
TTGGGGGGAGGGGTCGGCAATTGATCCGGTGCCTAGAGAAGGTGGCGCGGGGTAAACTGGGAAAGTGATG
TCGTGTACTGGCTCCGCCTTTTTCCCGAGGGTGGGGGAGAACCGTATATAAGTGCAGTAGTCGCCGTGAA
CGTTCTTTTTCGCAACGGGTTTGCCGCCAGAACACAGGTAAGTGCCGTGTGTGGTTCCCGCGGGCCTGGC
CTCTTTACGGGTTATGGCCCTTGCGTGCCTTGAATTACTTCCACCTGGCTGCAGTACGTGATTCTTGATC
CCGAGCTTCGGGTTGGAAGTGGGTGGGAGAGTTCGAGGCCTTGCGCTTAAGGAGCCCCTTCGCCTCGTGC
TTGAGTTGAGGCCTGGCCTGGGCGCTGGGGCCGCCGCGTGCGAATCTGGTGGCACCTTCGCGCCTGTCTC
GCTGCTTTCGATAAGTCTCTAGCCATTTAAAATTTTTGATGACCTGCTGCGACGCTTTTTTTCTGGCAAG
ATAGTCTTGTAAATGCGGGCCAAGATCTGCACACTGGTATTTCGGTTTTTGGGGCCGCGGGCGGCGACGG
GGCCCGTGCGTCCCAGCGCACATGTTCGGCGAGGCGGGGCCTGCGAGCGCGGCCACCGAGAATCGGACGG
GGGTAGTCTCAAGCTGGCCGGCCTGCTCTGGTGCCTGGCCTCGCGCCGCCGTGTATCGCCCCGCCCTGGG
CGGCAAGGCTGGCCCGGTCGGCACCAGTTGCGTGAGCGGAAAGATGGCCGCTTCCCGGCCCTGCTGCAGG
GAGCTCAAAATGGAGGACGCGGCGCTCGGGAGAGCGGGCGGGTGAGTCACCCACACAAAGGAAAAGGGCC
TTTCCGTCCTCAGCCGTCGCTTCATGTGACTCCACGGAGTACCGGGCGCCGTCCAGGCACCTCGATTAGT
TCTCGAGCTTTTGGAGTACGTCGTCTTTAGGTTGGGGGGAGGGGTTTTATGCGATGGAGTTTCCCCACAC
TGAGTGGGTGGAGACTGAAGTTAGGCCAGCTTGGCACTTGATGTAATTCTCCTTGGAATTTGCCCTTTTT
GAGTTTGGATCTTGGTTCATTCTCAAGCCTCAGACAGTGGTTCAAAGTTTTTTTCTTCCATTTCAGGTGT
CGTGACGTACGGCCACCATGACCGAGTACAAGCCCACGGTGCGCCTCGCCACCCGCGACGACGTCCCCAG
GGCCGTACGCACCCTCGCCGCCGCGTTCGCCGACTACCCCGCCACGCGCCACACCGTCGATCCGGACCGC
CACATCGAGCGGGTCACCGAGCTGCAAGAACTCTTCCTCACGCGCGTCGGGCTCGACATCGGCAAGGTGT
GGGTCGCGGACGACGGCGCCGCCGTGGCGGTCTGGACCACGCCGGAGAGCGTCGAAGCGGGGGCGGTGTT
CGCCGAGATCGGCCCGCGCATGGCCGAGTTGAGCGGTTCCCGGCTGGCCGCGCAGCAACAGATGGAAGGC
CTCCTGGCGCCGCACCGGCCCAAGGAGCCCGCGTGGTTCCTGGCCACCGTCGGAGTCTCGCCCGACCACC
AGGGCAAGGGTCTGGGCAGCGCCGTCGTGCTCCCCGGAGTGGAGGCGGCCGAGCGCGCCGGGGTGCCCGC
CTTCCTGGAGACCTCCGCGCCCCGCAACCTCCCCTTCTACGAGCGGCTCGGCTTCACCGTCACCGCCGAC
GTCGAGGTGCCCGAAGGACCGCGCACCTGGTGCATGACCCGCAAGCCCGGTGCCTGAACGCGTTAAGTCG
ACAATCAACCTCTGGATTACAAAATTTGTGAAAGATTGACTGGTATTCTTAACTATGTTGCTCCTTTTAC
GCTATGTGGATACGCTGCTTTAATGCCTTTGTATCATGCTATTGCTTCCCGTATGGCTTTCATTTTCTCC
TCCTTGTATAAATCCTGGTTGCTGTCTCTTTATGAGGAGTTGTGGCCCGTTGTCAGGCAACGTGGCGTGG
TGTGCACTGTGTTTGCTGACGCAACCCCCACTGGTTGGGGCATTGCCACCACCTGTCAGCTCCTTTCCGG
GACTTTCGCTTTCCCCCTCCCTATTGCCACGGCGGAACTCATCGCCGCCTGCCTTGCCCGCTGCTGGACA
GGGGCTCGGCTGTTGGGCACTGACAATTCCGTGGTGTTGTCGGGGAAATCATCGTCCTTTCCTTGGCTGC
TCGCCTGTGTTGCCACCTGGATTCTGCGCGGGACGTCCTTCTGCTACGTCCCTTCGGCCCTCAATCCAGC
GGACCTTCCTTCCCGCGGCCTGCTGCCGGCTCTGCGGCCTCTTCCGCGTCTTCGCCTTCGCCCTCAGACG
AGTCGGATCTCCCTTTGGGCCGCCTCCCCGCGTCGACTTTAAGACCAATGACTTACAAGGCAGCTGTAGA
TCTTAGCCACTTTTTAAAAGAAAAGGGGGGACTGGAAGGGCTAATTCACTCCCAACGAAGACAAGATCTG
CTTTTTGCTTGTACTGGGTCTCTCTGGTTAGACCAGATCTGAGCCTGGGAGCTCTCTGGCTAACTAGGGA
ACCCACTGCTTAAGCCTCAATAAAGCTTGCCTTGAGTGCTTCAAGTAGTGTGTGCCCGTCTGTTGTGTGA
CTCTGGTAACTAGAGATCCCTCAGACCCTTTTAGTCAGTGTGGAAAATCTCTAGCAGTACGTATAGTAGT
TCATGTCATCTTATTATTCAGTATTTATAACTTGCAAAGAAATGAATATCAGAGAGTGAGAGGAACTTGT
TTATTGCAGCTTATAATGGTTACAAATAAAGCAATAGCATCACAAATTTCACAAATAAAGCATTTTTTTC
ACTGCATTCTAGTTGTGGTTTGTCCAAACTCATCAATGTATCTTATCATGTCTGGCTCTAGCTATCCCGC
CCCTAACTCCGCCCATCCCGCCCCTAACTCCGCCCAGTTCCGCCCATTCTCCGCCCCATGGCTGACTAAT
TTTTTTTATTTATGCAGAGGCCGAGGCCGCCTCGGCCTCTGAGCTATTCCAGAAGTAGTGAGGAGGCTTT
TTTGGAGGCCTAGGGACGTACCCAATTCGCCCTATAGTGAGTCGTATTACGCGCGCTCACTGGCCGTCGT
TTTACAACGTCGTGACTGGGAAAACCCTGGCGTTACCCAACTTAATCGCCTTGCAGCACATCCCCCTTTC
GCCAGCTGGCGTAATAGCGAAGAGGCCCGCACCGATCGCCCTTCCCAACAGTTGCGCAGCCTGAATGGCG
AATGGG
[124 nt withheld, positions 3367-3490]
C
[91 nt withheld, positions 3492-3582]
A
[49 nt withheld, positions 3584-3632]
CCTTTGACGTTGGAGTCCACGTTCTTT
[37 nt withheld, positions 3660-3696]
ACCCTATCTCGGTCTATTCTTTTGATTTATAAGGGATTTTGCCGATTTCGGCCTATTGGTTAAAAAATGA
GCTGATTTAACAAAAATTTAACGCGAATTTTAACAAAATATTAACGCTTACAATTTAGGTGGCACTTTTC
GGGGAAATGTGCGCGGAACCCCTATTTGTTTATTTTTCTAAATACATTCAAATATGTATCCGCTCATGAG
ACAATAACCCTGATAAATGCTTCAATAATATTGAAAAAGGAAGAGTATGAGTATTCAACATTTCCGTGTC
GCCCTTATTCCCTTTTTTGCGGCATTTTGCCTTCCTGTTTTTGCTCACCCAGAAACGCTGGTGAAAGTAA
AAGATGCTGAAGATCAGTTGGGTGCACGAGTGGGTTACATCGAACTGGATCTCAACAGCGGTAAGATCCT
TGAGAGTTTTCGCCCCGAAGAACGTTTTCCAATGATGAGCACTTTTAAAGTTCTGCTATGTGGCGCGGTA
TTATCCCGTATTGACGCCGGGCAAGAGCAACTCGGTCGCCGCATACACTATTCTCAGAATGACTTGGTTG
AGTACTCACCAGTCACAGAAAAGCATCTTACGGATGGCATGACAGTAAGAGAATTATGCAGTGCTGCCAT
AACCATGAGTGATAACACTGCGGCCAACTTACTTCTGACAACGATCGGAGGACCGAAGGAGCTAACCGCT
TTTTTGCACAACATGGGGGATCATGTAACTCGCCTTGATCGTTGGGAACCGGAGCTGAATGAAGCCATAC
CAAACGACGAGCGTGACACCACGATGCCTGTAGCAATGGCAACAACGTTGCGCAAACTATTAACTGGCGA
ACTACTTACTCTAGCTTCCCGGCAACAATTAATAGACTGGATGGAGGCGGATAAAGTTGCAGGACCACTT
CTGCGCTCGGCCCTTCCGGCTGGCTGGTTTATTGCTGATAAATCTGGAGCCGGTGAGCGTGGGTCTCGCG
GTATCATTGCAGCACTGGGGCCAGATGGTAAGCCCTCCCGTATCGTAGTTATCTACACGACGGGGAGTCA
GGCAACTATGGATGAACGAAATAGACAGATCGCTGAGATAGGTGCCTCACTGATTAAGCATTGGTAACTG
TCAGACCAAGTTTACTCATATATACTTTAGATTGATTTAAAACTTCATTTTTAATTTAAAAGGATCTAGG
TGAAGATCCTTTTTGATAATCTCATGACCAAAATCCCTTAACGTGAGTTTTCGTTCCACTGAGCGTCAGA
CCCCGTAGAAAAGATCAAAGGATCTTCTTGAGATCCTTTTTTTCTGCGCGTAATCTGCTGCTTGCAAACA
AAAAAACCACCGCTACCAGCGGTGGTTTGTTTGCCGGATCAAGAGCTACCAACTCTTTTTCCGAAGGTAA
CTGGCTTCAGCAGAGCGCAGATACCAAATACTGTTCTTCTAGTGTAGCCGTAGTTAGGCCACCACTTCAA
GAACTCTGTAGCACCGCCTACATACCTCGCTCTGCTAATCCTGTTACCAGTGGCTGCTGCCAGTGGCGAT
AAGTCGTGTCTTACCGGGTTGGACTCAAGACGATAGTTACCGGATAAGGCGCAGCGGTCGGGCTGAACGG
GGGGTTCGTGCACACAGCCCAGCTTGGAGCGAACGACCTACACCGAACTGAGATACCTACAGCGTGAGCT
ATGAGAAAGCGCCACGCTTCCCGAAGGGAGAAAGGCGGACAGGTATCCGGTAAGCGGCAGGGTCGGAACA
GGAGAGCGCACGAGGGAGCTTCCAGGGGGAAACGCCTGGTATCTTTATAGTCCTGTCGGGTTTCGCCACC
TCTGACTTGAGCGTCGATTTTTGTGATGCTCGTCAGGGGGGCGGAGCCTATGGAAAAACGCCAGCAACGC
GGCCTTTTTACGGTTCCTGGCCTTTTGCTGGCCTTTTGCTCACATGTTCTTTCCTGCGTTATCCCCTGAT
TCTGTGGATAACCGTATTACCGCCTTTGAGTGAGCTGATACCGCTCGCCGCAGCCGAACGACCGAGCGCA
GCGAGTCAGTGAGCGAGGAAGCGGAAGAGCGCCCAATACGCAAACCGCCTCTCCCCGCGCGTTGGCCGAT
TCATTAATGCAGCTGGCACGACAGGTTTCCCGACTGGAAAGCGGGCAGTGAGCGCAACGCAATTAATGTG
AGTTAGCTCACTCATTAGGCACCCCAGGCTTTACACTTTATGCTTCCGGCTCGTATGTTGTGTGGAATTG
TGAGCGGATAACAATTTCACACAGGAAACAGCTATGACCATGATTACGCCAAGCGCGCAATTAACCCTCA
CTAAAGGGAACAAAAGCTGGAGCTGCAAGCTTAATGTAGTCTTATGCAATACTCTTGTAGTCTTGCAACA
TGGTAACGATGAGTTAGCAACATGCCTTACAAGGAGAGAAAAAGCACCGTGCATGCCGATTGGTGGAAGT
AAGGTGGTACGATCGTGCCTTATTAGGAAGGCAACAGACGGGTCTGACATGGATTGGACGAACCACTGAA
TTGCCGCATTGCAGAGATATTGTATTTAAGTGCCTAGCTCGATACATAAACGGGTCTCTCTGGTTAGACC
AGATCTGAGCCTGGGAGCTCTCTGGCTAACTAGGGAACCCACTGCTTAAGCCTCAATAAAGCTTGCCTTG
AGTGCTTCAAGTAGTGTGTGCCCGTCTGTTGTGTGACTCTGGTAACTAGAGATCCCTCAGACCCTTTTAG
TCAGTGTGGAAAATCTCTAGCAGTGGCGCCCGAACAGGGACTTGAAAGCGAAAGGGAAACCAGAGGAGCT
CTCTCGACGCAGGACTCGGCTTGCTGAAGCGCGCACGGCAAGAGGCGAGGGGCGGCGACTGGTGAGTACG
CCAAAAATTTTGACTAGCGGAGGCTAGAAGGAGAGAGATGGGTGCGAGAGCGTCAGTATTAAGCGGGGGA
GAATTAGATCGCGATGGGAAAAAATTCGGTTAAGGCCAGGGGGAAAGAAAAAATATAAATTAAAACATAT
AGTATGGGCAAGCAGGGAGCTAGAACGATTCGCAGTTAATCCTGGCCTGTTAGAAACATCAGAAGGCTGT
AGACAAATACTGGGACAGCTACAACCATCCCTTCAGACAGGATCAGAAGAACTTAGATCATTATATAATA
CAGTAGCAACCCTCTATTGTGTGCATCAAAGGATAGAGATAAAAGACACCAAGGAAGCTTTAGACAAGAT
AGAGGAAGAGCAAAACAAAAGTAAGACCACCGCACAGCAAGCGGCCGCTGATCTTCAGACCTGGAGGAGG
AGATATGAGGGACAATTGGAGAAGTGAATTATATAAATATAAAGTAGTAAAAATTGAACCATTAGGAGTA
GCACCCACCAAGGCAAAGAGAAGAGTGGTGCAGAGAGAAAAAAGAGCAGTGGGAATAGGAGCTTTGTTCC
TTGGGTTCTTGGGAGCAGCAGGAAGCACTATGGGCGCAGCGTCAATGACGCTGACGGTACAGGCCAGACA
ATTATTGTCTGGTATAGTGCAGCAGCAGAACAATTTGCTGAGGGCTATTGAGGCGCAACAGCATCTGTTG
CAACTCACAGTCTGGGGCATCAAGCAGCTCCAGGCAAGAATCCTGGCTGTGGAAAGATACCTAAAGGATC
AACAGCTCCTGGGGATTTGGGGTTGCTCTGGAAAACTCATTTGCACCACTGCTGTGCCTTGGAATGCTAG
TTGGAGTAATAAATCTCTGGAACAGATTTGGAATCACACGACCTGGATGGAGTGGGACAGAGAAATTAAC
AATTACACAAGCTTAATACACTCCTTAATTGAAGAATCGCAAAACCAGCAAGAAAAGAATGAACAAGAAT
TATTGGAATTAGATAAATGGGCAAGTTTGTGGAATTGGTTTAACATAACAAATTGGCTGTGGTATATAAA
ATTATTCATAATGATAGTAGGAGGCTTGGTAGGTTTAAGAATAGTTTTTGCTGTACTTTCTATAGTGAAT
AGAGTTAGGCAGGGATATTCACCATTATCGTTTCAGACCCACCTCCCAACCCCGAGGGGACCCAGAGAGG
GCCTATTTCCCATGATTCCTTCATATTTGCATATACGATACAAGGCTGTTAGAGAGATAATTAGAATTAA
TTTGACTGTAAACACAAAGATATTAGTACAAAATACGTGACGTAGAAAGTAATAATTTCTTGGGTAGTTT
GCAGTTTTAAAATTATGTTTTAAAATGGACTATCATATGCTTACCGTAACTTGAAAGTATTTCGATTTCT
TGGCTTTATATATCTTGTGGAAAGGACGAAACACCGGGTCCGAAACTCATGATCAGGTTTTAGAGCTAGA
AATAGCAAGTTAAAATAAGGCTAGTCCGTTATCAACTTGAAAAAGTGGCACCGAGTCGGTGCTTTTTTAA
GCTTGGCGTAACTAGATCTTGAGACAAATGGCAGTATTCATCCACAATTTTAAAAGAAAAGGGGGGATTG
GGGGGTACAGTGCAGGGGAAAGAATAGTAGACATAATAGCAACAGACATACAAACTAAAGAATTACAAAA
ACAAATTACAAAAATTCAAAATTTTCGGGTTTATTACAGGGACAGCAGAGATCCACTTTGGCGCCGGCTC
GAGGGGG
