>Addgene plasmid #75590 | EPHA1 gRNA (BRDN0001147142) | depositor partial sequence | sequence record 143050 | Target Sequence
GGTCCGAAACTCATGATCAG
