>Addgene plasmid #75590 | EPHA1 gRNA (BRDN0001147142) | addgene partial sequence | sequence record 184175 | hU6-F
CGTAGAAAGTAATAATTTCTTGGGTAGTTTGCAGTTTTAAAATTATGTTTTAAAATGGACTATCATATGC
TTACCGTAACTTGAAAGTATTTCGATTTCTTGGCTTTATATATCTTGTGGAAAGGACGAAACACCGGGTC
CGAAACTCATGATCAGGTTTTAGAGCTAGAAATAGCAAGTTAAAATAAGGCTAGTCCGTTATCAACTTGA
AAAAGTGGCACCGAGTCGGTGCTTTTTTAAGCTTGGCGTAACTAGATCTTGAGACAAATGGCAGTATTCA
TCCACAATTTTAAAAGAAAAGGGGGGATTGGGGGGTACAGTGCAGGGGAAAGAATAGTAGACATAATAGC
AACAGACATACAAACTAAAGAATTACAAAAACAAATTACAAAAATTCAAAATTTTCGGGTTTATTACAGG
GACAGCAGAGATCCACTTTGGCGCCGGCTCGAGGGGGCCCGGGTGCAAAGATGGATAAAGTTTTAAACAG
AGAGGAATCTTTGCAGCTAATGGACCTTCTAGGTCTTGAAAGGAGTGGGAATTGGCTCCGGTGCCCGTCA
GTGGGCAGAG
